>Addgene plasmid #235995 | PB-PE iSM | addgene full sequence | sequence record 470114 | Addgene NGS Result
CAAGGTCGGGCAGGAAGAGGGCCTATTTCCCATGATTCCTTCATATTTGCATATACGATACAAGGCTGTT
AGAGAGATAATTAGAATTAATTTGACTGTAAACACAAAGATATTAGTACAAAATACGTGACGTAGAAAGT
AATAATTTCTTGGGTAGTTTGCAGTTTTAAAATTATGTTTTAAAATGGACTATCATATGCTTACCGTAAC
TTGAAAGTATTTCGATTTCTTGGCTTTATATATCTTGTGGAAAGGACGAAACACCGGGTCTTCGTGGAGC
TCATCGAAGACCTGTTTTAGAGCTAGAAATAGCAAGTTAAAATAAGGCTAGTCCGTTATCAACTTGAAAA
AGTGGCACCGAGTCGGTGCAGAGACCGAATCGACCAGAGGTCTCGTTTTTTTCTAGACGCTAGCGACATT
GATTATTGACTAGTTATTAATAGTAATCAATTACGGGGTCATTAGTTCATAGCCCATATATGGAGTTCCG
CGTTACATAACTTACGGTAAATGGCCCGCCTGGCTGACCGCCCAACGACCCCCGCCCATTGACGTCAATA
ATGACGTATGTTCCCATAGTAACGCCAATAGGGACTTTCCATTGACGTCAATGGGTGGAGTATTTACGGT
AAACTGCCCACTTGGCAGTACATCAAGTGTATCATATGCCAAGTACGCCCCCTATTGACGTCAATGACGG
TAAATGGCCCGCCTGGCATTATGCCCAGTACATGACCTTATGGGACTTTCCTACTTGGCAGTACATCTAC
GTATTAGTCATCGCTATTACCATGGTCGAGGTGAGCCCCACGTTCTGCTTCACTCTCCCCATCTCCCCCC
CCTCCCCACCCCCAATTTTGTATTTATTTATTTTTTAATTATTTTGTGCAGCGATGGGGGCGGGGGGGGG
GGGGGGGCGCGCCAGGCGGGGCGGGGCGGGGCGAGGGGCGGGGCGGGGCGAGGCGGAGAGGTGCGGCGGC
AGCCAATCAGAGCGGCGCGCTCCGAAAGTTTCCTTTTATGGCGAGGCGGCGGCGGCGGCGGCCCTATAAA
AAGCGAAGCGCGCGGCGGGCGGGAGTCGCTGCGCGCTGCCTTCGCCCCGTGCCCCGCTCCGCCGCCGCCT
CGCGCCGCCCGCCCCGGCTCTGACTGACCGCGTTACTCCCACAGGTGAGCGGGCGGGACGGCCCTTCTCC
TCCGGGCTGTAATTAGCGCTTGGTTTAATGACGGCTTGTTTCTTTTCTGTGGCTGCGTGAAAGCCTTGAG
GGGCTCCGGGAGGGCCCTTTGTGCGGGGGGAGCGGCTCGGGGGGTGCGTGCGTGTGTGTGTGCGTGGGGA
GCGCCGCGTGCGGCTCCGCGCTGCCCGGCGGCTGTGAGCGCTGCGGGCGCGGCGCGGGGCTTTGTGCGCT
CCGCAGTGTGCGCGAGGGGAGCGCGGCCGGGGGCGGTGCCCCGCGGTGCGGGGGGGGCTGCGAGGGGAAC
AAAGGCTGCGTGCGGGGTGTGTGCGTGGGGGGGTGAGCAGGGGGTGTGGGCGCGTCGGTCGGGCTGCAAC
CCCCCCTGCACCCCCCTCCCCGAGTTGCTGAGCACGGCCCGGCTTCGGGTGCGGGGCTCCGTACGGGGCG
TGGCGCGGGGCTCGCCGTGCCGGGCGGGGGGTGGCGGCAGGTGGGGGTGCCGGGCGGGGCGGGGCCGCCT
CGGGCCGGGGAGGGCTCGGGGGAGGGGCGCGGCGGCCCCCGGAGCGCCGGCGGCTGTCGAGGCGCGGCGA
GCCGCAGCCATTGCCTTTTATGGTAATCGTGCGAGAGGGCGCAGGGACTTCCTTTGTCCCAAATCTGTGC
GGAGCCGAAATCTGGGAGGCGCCGCCGCACCCCCTCTAGCGGGCGCGGGGCGAAGCGGTGCGGCGCCGGC
AGGAAGGAAATGGGCGGGGAGGGCCTTCGTGCGTCGCCGCGCCGCCGTCCCCTTCTCCCTCTCCAGCCTC
GGGGCTGTCCGCGGGGGGACGGCTGCCTTCGGGGGGGACGGGGCAGGGCGGGGTTCGGCTTCTGGCGTGT
GACCGGCGGCTCTAGAGCCTCTGCTAACCATGTTCATGCCTTCTTCTTTTTCCTACAGCTCCTGGGCAAC
GTGCTGGTTATTGTGCTGTCTCATCATTTTGGCAAAGAATTGATAGCGGCCGCTAATACGACTCACTATA
GGGAGAGCCGCCACCATGAAACGGACAGCCGACGGAAGCGAGTTCGAGTCACCAAAGAAGAAGCGGAAAG
TCGACAAGAAGTACAGCATCGGCCTGGACATCGGCACCAACTCTGTGGGCTGGGCCGTGATCACCGACGA
GTACAAGGTGCCCAGCAAGAAATTCAAGGTGCTGGGCAACACCGACCGGCACAGCATCAAGAAGAACCTG
ATCGGAGCCCTGCTGTTCGACAGCGGCGAAACAGCCGAGGCCACCCGGCTGAAGAGAACCGCCAGAAGAA
GATACACCAGACGGAAGAACCGGATCTGCTATCTGCAAGAGATCTTCAGCAACGAGATGGCCAAGGTGGA
CGACAGCTTCTTCCACAGACTGGAAGAGTCCTTCCTGGTGGAAGAGGATAAGAAGCACGAGCGGCACCCC
ATCTTCGGCAACATCGTGGACGAGGTGGCCTACCACGAGAAGTACCCCACCATCTACCACCTGAGAAAGA
AACTGGTGGACAGCACCGACAAGGCCGACCTGCGGCTGATCTATCTGGCCCTGGCCCACATGATCAAGTT
CCGGGGCCACTTCCTGATCGAGGGCGACCTGAACCCCGACAACAGCGACGTGGACAAGCTGTTCATCCAG
CTGGTGCAGACCTACAACCAGCTGTTCGAGGAAAACCCCATCAACGCCAGCGGCGTGGACGCCAAGGCCA
TCCTGTCTGCCAGACTGAGCAAGAGCAGAAAGCTGGAAAATCTGATCGCCCAGCTGCCCGGCGAGAAGAA
GAATGGCCTGTTCGGAAACCTGATTGCCCTGAGCCTGGGCCTGACCCCCAACTTCAAGAGCAACTTCGAC
CTGGCCGAGGATGCCAAACTGCAGCTGAGCAAGGACACCTACGACGACGACCTGGACAACCTGCTGGCCC
AGATCGGCGACCAGTACGCCGACCTGTTTCTGGCCGCCAAGAACCTGTCCGACGCCATCCTGCTGAGCGA
CATCCTGAGAGTGAACACCGAGATCACCAAGGCCCCCCTGAGCGCCTCTATGATCAAGAGATACGACGAG
CACCACCAGGACCTGACCCTGCTGAAAGCTCTCGTGCGGCAGCAGCTGCCTGAGAAGTACAAAGAGATTT
TCTTCGACCAGAGCAAGAACGGCTACGCCGGCTACATTGACGGCGGAGCCAGCCAGGAAGAGTTCTACAA
GTTCATCAAGCCCATCCTGGAAAAGATGGACGGCACCGAGGAACTGCTCGTGAAGCTGAAGAGAGAGGAC
CTGCTGCGGAAGCAGCGGACCTTCGACAACGGCAGCATCCCCCACCAGATCCACCTGGGAGAGCTGCACG
CCATTCTGCGGCGGCAGGAAGATTTTTACCCATTCCTGAAGGACAACCGGGAAAAGATCGAGAAGATCCT
GACCTTCCGCATCCCCTACTACGTGGGCCCTCTGGCCAGGGGAAACAGCAGATTCGCCTGGATGACCAGA
AAGAGCGAGGAAACCATCACCCCCTGGAACTTCGAGGAAGTGGTGGACAAGGGCGCTTCCGCCCAGAGCT
TCATCGAGCGGATGACCAACTTCGATAAGAACCTGCCCAACGAGAAGGTGCTGCCCAAGCACAGCCTGCT
GTACGAGTACTTCACCGTGTATAACGAGCTGACCAAAGTGAAATACGTGACCGAGGGAATGAGAAAGCCC
GCCTTCCTGAGCGGCGAGCAGAAAAAGGCCATCGTGGACCTGCTGTTCAAGACCAACCGGAAAGTGACCG
TGAAGCAGCTGAAAGAGGACTACTTCAAGAAAATCGAGTGCTTCGACTCCGTGGAAATCTCCGGCGTGGA
AGATCGGTTCAACGCCTCCCTGGGCACATACCACGATCTGCTGAAAATTATCAAGGACAAGGACTTCCTG
GACAATGAGGAAAACGAGGACATTCTGGAAGATATCGTGCTGACCCTGACACTGTTTGAGGACAGAGAGA
TGATCGAGGAACGGCTGAAAACCTATGCCCACCTGTTCGACGACAAAGTGATGAAGCAGCTGAAGCGGCG
GAGATACACCGGCTGGGGCAGGCTGAGCCGGAAGCTGATCAACGGCATCCGGGACAAGCAGTCCGGCAAG
ACAATCCTGGATTTCCTGAAGTCCGACGGCTTCGCCAACAGAAACTTCATGCAGCTGATCCACGACGACA
GCCTGACCTTTAAAGAGGACATCCAGAAAGCCCAGGTGTCCGGCCAGGGCGATAGCCTGCACGAGCACAT
TGCCAATCTGGCCGGCAGCCCCGCCATTAAGAAGGGCATCCTGCAGACAGTGAAGGTGGTGGACGAGCTC
GTGAAAGTGATGGGCCGGCACAAGCCCGAGAACATCGTGATCGAAATGGCCAGAGAGAACCAGACCACCC
AGAAGGGACAGAAGAACAGCCGCGAGAGAATGAAGCGGATCGAAGAGGGCATCAAAGAGCTGGGCAGCCA
GATCCTGAAAGAACACCCCGTGGAAAACACCCAGCTGCAGAACGAGAAGCTGTACCTGTACTACCTGCAG
AATGGGCGGGATATGTACGTGGACCAGGAACTGGACATCAACCGGCTGTCCGACTACGATGTGGACGCTA
TCGTGCCTCAGAGCTTTCTGAAGGACGACTCCATCGACAACAAGGTGCTGACCAGAAGCGACAAGAACCG
GGGCAAGAGCGACAACGTGCCCTCCGAAGAGGTCGTGAAGAAGATGAAGAACTACTGGCGGCAGCTGCTG
AACGCCAAGCTGATTACCCAGAGAAAGTTCGACAATCTGACCAAGGCCGAGAGAGGCGGCCTGAGCGAAC
TGGATAAGGCCGGCTTCATCAAGAGACAGCTGGTGGAAACCCGGCAGATCACAAAGCACGTGGCACAGAT
CCTGGACTCCCGGATGAACACTAAGTACGACGAGAATGACAAGCTGATCCGGGAAGTGAAAGTGATCACC
CTGAAGTCCAAGCTGGTGTCCGATTTCCGGAAGGATTTCCAGTTTTACAAAGTGCGCGAGATCAACAACT
ACCACCACGCCCACGACGCCTACCTAAACGCCGTCGTGGGAACCGCCCTGATCAAAAAGTACCCTAAGCT
GGAAAGCGAGTTCGTGTACGGCGACTACAAGGTGTACGACGTGCGGAAGATGATCGCCAAGAGCGAGCAG
GAAATCGGCAAGGCTACCGCCAAGTACTTCTTCTACAGCAACATCATGAACTTTTTCAAGACCGAGATTA
CCCTGGCCAACGGCGAGATCCGGAAGCGGCCTCTGATCGAGACAAACGGCGAAACCGGGGAGATCGTGTG
GGATAAGGGCCGGGATTTTGCCACCGTGCGGAAAGTGCTGAGCATGCCCCAAGTGAATATCGTGAAAAAG
ACCGAGATCCAGACCGTGGGACAGAATGGAGGCCTGTTCGACGACAACCCCAAGAGCCCCCTGGAGGTGA
CCCCCAGCAAACTGGTGCCCCTGAAGAAAGAGCTGAACCCCAAGAAATACGGCGGCTACCAGAAGCCCAC
CACCGCCTACCCCGTGCTGCTGATCACCGACACCAAGCAGCTGATCCCCATCAGCGTGATGAACAAGAAA
CAGTTCGAGCAGAACCCCGTGAAGTTCCTGCGGGACCGGGGCTACCAGCAGGTGGGCAAGAACGACTTCA
TCAAGCTGCCCAAGTACACCCTGGTGGACATCGGCGACGGCATCAAGCGGCTGTGGGCCAGCAGCAAGGA
GATCCACAAGGGCAACCAGCTGGTGGTGAGCAAGAAGAGCCAGATCCTGCTGTACCACGCCCACCACCTG
GACAGCGACCTGAGCAACGACTACCTGCAGAACCACAACCAGCAGTTCGACGTGCTGTTCAACGAGATCA
TCAGCTTCAGCAAAAAGTGCAAGCTGGGCAAGGAGCACATCCAGAAGATCGAGAACGTGTACAGCAACAA
GAAGAACAGCGCCAGCATCGAGGAGCTGGCCGAGAGCTTTATCAAACTGCTCGGCTTCACCCAGCTGGGC
GCCACCAGCCCCTTCAACTTCCTGGGCGTGAAGCTGAACCAGAAGCAGTACAAGGGCAAGAAGGACTACA
TCCTGCCCTGCACCGAGGGCACCCTGATCAGACAGAGCATCACCGGACTGTACGAAACCAGAGTGGATCT
GAGCAAGATCGGCGAGGATTCTGGAGGATCTAGCGGAGGATCCTCTGGCAGCGAGACACCAGGAACAAGC
GAGTCAGCAACACCAGAGAGCAGTGGCGGCAGCAGCGGCGGCAGCAGCACCCTAAATATAGAAGATGAGT
ATCGGCTACATGAAACCTCAAAAGAGCCAGATGTTTCTCTAGGGTCCACATGGCTGTCTGATTTTCCTCA
GGCCTGGGCGGAAACCGGGGGCATGGGACTGGCAGTTCGCCAAGCTCCTCTGATCATACCTCTGAAAGCA
ACCTCTACCCCCGTGTCCATAAAACAATACCCCATGTCACAAGAAGCCAGACTGGGGATCAAGCCCCACA
TACAGAGACTGTTGGACCAGGGAATACTGGTACCCTGCCAGTCCCCCTGGAACACGCCCCTGCTACCCGT
TAAGAAACCAGGGACTAATGATTATAGGCCTGTCCAGGATCTGAGAGAAGTCAACAAGCGGGTGGAGGAC
ATCCACCCCACCGTGCCCAACCCTTACAACCTCTTGAGCGGGCTCCCACCGTCCCACCAGTGGTACACTG
TGCTTGATTTAAAGGATGCCTTTTTCTGCCTGAGACTCCACCCCACCAGTCAGCCTCTCTTCGCCTTTGA
GTGGAGAGATCCAGAGATGGGAATCTCAGGACAATTGACCTGGACCAGACTCCCACAGGGTTTCAAAAAC
AGTCCCACCCTGTTTAATGAGGCACTGCACAGGGACCTAGCAGACTTCAGAATCCAGCACCCAGACTTGA
TCCTGCTACAGTACGTGGATGACTTACTGCTGGCCGCCACTTCTGAGCTAGACTGCCAACAAGGTACTCG
GGCCCTGTTACAAACCCTAGGGAACCTCGGGTATCGGGCCTCGGCCAAGAAAGCCCAAATTTGCCAGAAA
CAGGTCAAGTATCTGGGGTATCTTCTAAAAGAGGGTCAGAGATGGCTGACTGAGGCCAGAAAAGAGACTG
TGATGGGGCAGCCTACTCCCAAGACCCCTCGACAACTAAGGGAGTTCCTAGGGAAGGCAGGCTTCTGTCG
CCTCTTCATCCCTGGGTTTGCAGAAATGGCAGCCCCCCTGTACCCTCTCACCAAACCGGGGACTCTGTTT
AATTGGGGCCCAGACCAACAAAAGGCCTATCAAGAAATCAAGCAAGCTCTTCTAACTGCCCCAGCCCTGG
GGTTGCCAGATTTGACTAAGCCCTTTGAACTCTTTGTCGACGAGAAGCAGGGCTACGCCAAAGGTGTCCT
AACGCAAAAACTGGGACCTTGGCGTCGGCCGGTGGCCTACCTGTCCAAAAAGCTAGACCCAGTAGCAGCT
GGGTGGCCCCCTTGCCTACGGATGGTAGCAGCCATTGCCGTACTGACAAAGGATGCAGGCAAGCTAACCA
TGGGACAGCCACTAGTCATTCTGGCCCCCCATGCAGTAGAGGCACTAGTCAAACAACCCCCCGACCGCTG
GCTTTCCAACGCCCGGATGACTCACTATCAGGCCTTGCTTTTGGACACGGACCGGGTCCAGTTCGGCCCG
GTGGTAGCCCTGAACCCGGCTACGCTGCTCCCACTGCCTGAGGAAGGGCTGCAACACAACTGCCTTGATA
TCCTGGCCGAAGCCCACGGAACCCGACCCGACCTAACGGACCAGCCGCTCCCAGACGCCGACCACACCTG
GTACACGGATGGAAGCAGTCTCTTACAAGAGGGACAGCGTAAGGCGGGAGCTGCGGTGACCACCGAGACA
GAGGTAATCTGGGCTAAAGCCCTGCCAGCCGGGACATCCGCTCAGCGGGCTGAACTGATAGCACTCACCC
AGGCCCTAAAGATGGCAGAAGGTAAGAAGCTAAATGTTTATACTGATAGCCGTTATGCTTTTGCTACTGC
CCATATCCATGGAGAAATATACAGAAGGCGTGGGTGGCTCACATCAGAAGGCAAAGAGATCAAAAATAAA
GACGAGATCTTGGCCCTACTAAAAGCCCTCTTTCTGCCCAAAAGACTTAGCATAATCCATTGTCCAGGAC
ATCAAAAGGGACACAGCGCCGAGGCTAGAGGCAACCGGATGGCTGACCAAGCGGCCCGAAAGGCAGCCAT
CACAGAGACTCCAGACACCTCTACCCTCCTCATAGAAAATTCATCACCCTCTGGCGGCTCAAAAAGAACC
GCCGACGGCAGCGAATTCGAGCCCAAGAAGAAGAGGAAAGTCGGCTCCGGCGCTACCAATTTCTCCCTGC
TCAAGCAAGCCGGAGACGTCGAGGAAAACCCAGGCCCAATGACCGAGTACAAGCCCACGGTGCGCCTCGC
CACCCGCGACGACGTCCCCAGGGCCGTACGCACCCTCGCCGCCGCGTTCGCCGACTACCCCGCCACGCGC
CACACCGTCGATCCGGACCGCCACATCGAGCGGGTCACCGAGCTGCAAGAACTCTTCCTCACGCGCGTCG
GGCTCGACATCGGCAAGGTGTGGGTCGCGGACGACGGCGCCGCGGTGGCGGTCTGGACCACGCCGGAGAG
CGTCGAAGCGGGGGCGGTGTTCGCCGAGATCGGCCCGCGCATGGCCGAGTTGAGCGGTTCCCGGCTGGCC
GCGCAGCAACAGATGGAAGGCCTCCTGGCGCCGCACCGGCCCAAGGAGCCCGCGTGGTTCCTGGCCACCG
TCGGCGTCTCGCCCGACCACCAGGGCAAGGGTCTGGGCAGCGCCGTCGTGCTCCCCGGAGTGGAGGCGGC
CGAGCGCGCCGGGGTGCCCGCCTTCCTGGAGACATCCGCGCCCCGCAACCTCCCCTTCTACGAGCGGCTC
GGCTTCACCGTCACCGCCGACGTCGAGGTGCCCGAAGGACCGCGCACCTGGTGCATGACCCGCAAGCCCG
GTGCCGGCTCCATGCCCACGCTACTGCGGGTTTATATAGACGGTCCTCACGGGATGGGGAAAACCACCAC
CACGCAACTGCTGGTGGCCCTGGGTTCGCGCGACGATATCGTCTACGTACCCGAGCCGATGACTTACTGG
CAGGTGCTGGGGGCTTCCGAGACAATCGCGAACATCTACACCACACAACACCGCCTCGACCAGGGTGAGA
TATCGGCCGGGGACGCGGCGGTGGTAATGACAAGCGCCCAGATAACAATGGGCATGCCTTATGCCGTGAC
CGACGCCGTTCTGGCTCCTCATATCGGGGGGGAGGCTGGGAGCTCACATGCCCCGCCCCCGGCCCTCACC
CTCATCTTCGACCGCCATCCCATCGCCGCCCTCCTGTGCTACCCGGCCGCGCGATACCTTATGGGCAGCA
TGACCCCCCAGGCCGTGCTGGCGTTCGTGGCCCTCATCCCGCCGACCTTGCCCGGCACAAACATCGTGTT
GGGGGCCCTTCCGGAGGACAGACACATCGACCGCCTGGCCAAACGCCAGCGCCCCGGCGAGCGGCTTGAC
CTGGCTATGCTGGCCGCGATTCGCCGCGTTTACGGGCTGCTTGCCAATACGGTGCGGTATCTGCAGGGCG
GCGGGTCGTGGCGGGAGGATTGGGGACAGCTTTCGGGGACGGCCGTGCCGCCCCAGGGTGCCGAGCCCCA
GAGCAACGCGGGCCCACGACCCCATATCGGGGACACGTTATTTACCCTGTTTCGGGCCCCCGAGTTGCTG
GCCCCCAACGGCGACCTGTACAACGTGTTTGCCTGGGCCTTGGACGTCTTGGCCAAACGCCTCCGTCCCA
TGCACGTCTTTATCCTGGATTACGACCAATCGCCCGCCGGCTGCCGGGACGCCCTGCTGCAACTTACCTC
CGGGATGGTCCAGACCCACGTCACCACCCCCGGCTCCATACCGACGATCTGCGACCTGGCGCGCACGTTT
GCCCGGGAGATGGGGGAGGCTAACTGAGCTCTAGAGCTCGCTGATCAGCCTCGACTGTGCCTTCTAGTTG
CCAGCCATCTGTTGTTTGCCCCTCCCCCGTGCCTTCCTTGACCCTGGAAGGTGCCACTCCCACTGTCCTT
TCCTAATAAAATGAGGAAATTGCATCGCATTGTCTGAGTAGGTGTCATTCTATTCTGGGGGGTGGGGTGG
GGCAGGACAGCAAGGGGGAGGATTGGGAGGACAATAGCAGGCATGCTGGGGATGCGGTGGGCTCTATGGG
GCGCGCCTAAAAGTTTTGTTACTTTATAGAAGAAATTTTGAGTTTTTGTTTTTTTTTAATAAATAAATAA
ACATAAATAAATTGTTTGTTGAATTTATTATTAGTATGTAAGTGTAAATATAATAAAACTTAATATCTAT
TCAAATTAATAAATAAACCTCGATATACAGACCGATAAAACACATGCGTCAATTTTACGCATGATTATCT
TTAACGTACGTCACAATATGATTATCTTTCTAGGGTTAAACATGTGAGCAAAAGGCCAGCAAAAGGCCAG
GAACCGTAAAAAGGCCGCGTTGCTGGCGTTTTTCCATAGGCTCCGCCCCCCTGACGAGCATCACAAAAAT
CGACGCTCAAGTCAGAGGTGGCGAAACCCGACAGGACTATAAAGATACCAGGCGTTTCCCCCTGGAAGCT
CCCTCGTGCGCTCTCCTGTTCCGACCCTGCCGCTTACCGGATACCTGTCCGCCTTTCTCCCTTCGGGAAG
CGTGGCGCTTTCTCATAGCTCACGCTGTAGGTATCTCAGTTCGGTGTAGGTCGTTCGCTCCAAGCTGGGC
TGTGTGCACGAACCCCCCGTTCAGCCCGACCGCTGCGCCTTATCCGGTAACTATCGTCTTGAGTCCAACC
CGGTAAGACACGACTTATCGCCACTGGCAGCAGCCACTGGTAACAGGATTAGCAGAGCGAGGTATGTAGG
CGGTGCTACAGAGTTCTTGAAGTGGTGGCCTAACTACGGCTACACTAGAAGAACAGTATTTGGTATCTGC
GCTCTGCTGAAGCCAGTTACCTTCGGAAAAAGAGTTGGTAGCTCTTGATCCGGCAAACAAACCACCGCTG
GTAGCGGTGGTTTTTTTGTTTGCAAGCAGCAGATTACGCGCAGAAAAAAAGGATCTCAAGAAGATCCTTT
GATCTTTTCTACGGGGTCTGACGCTCAGTGGAACGAAAACTCACGTTAAGGGATTTTGGTCATGAGATTA
TCAAAAAGGATCTTCACCTAGATCCTTTTAAATTAAAAATGAAGTTTTAAATCAATCTAAAGTATATATG
AGTAAACTTGGTCTGACAGTTACCAATGCTTAATCAGTGAGGCACCTATCTCAGCGATCTGTCTATTTCG
TTCATCCATAGTTGCCTGACTCCCCGTCGTGTAGATAACTACGATACGGGAGGGCTTACCATCTGGCCCC
AGTGCTGCAATGATACCGCGACTCCCACGCTCACCGGCTCCAGATTTATCAGCAATAAACCAGCCAGCCG
GAAGGGCCGAGCGCAGAAGTGGTCCTGCAACTTTATCCGCCTCCATCCAGTCTATTAATTGTTGCCGGGA
AGCTAGAGTAAGTAGTTCGCCAGTTAATAGTTTGCGCAACGTTGTTGCCATTGCTACAGGCATCGTGGTG
TCACGCTCGTCGTTTGGTATGGCTTCATTCAGCTCCGGTTCCCAACGATCAAGGCGAGTTACATGATCCC
CCATGTTGTGCAAAAAAGCGGTTAGCTCCTTCGGTCCTCCGATCGTTGTCAGAAGTAAGTTGGCCGCAGT
GTTATCACTCATGGTTATGGCAGCACTGCATAATTCTCTTACTGTCATGCCATCCGTAAGATGCTTTTCT
GTGACTGGTGAGTACTCAACCAAGTCATTCTGAGAATAGTGTATGCGGCGACCGAGTTGCTCTTGCCCGG
CGTCAATACGGGATAATACCGCGCCACATAGCAGAACTTTAAAAGTGCTCATCATTGGAAAACGTTCTTC
GGGGCGAAAACTCTCAAGGATCTTACCGCTGTTGAGATCCAGTTCGATGTAACCCACTCGTGCACCCAAC
TGATCTTCAGCATCTTTTACTTTCACCAGCGTTTCTGGGTGAGCAAAAACAGGAAGGCAAAATGCCGCAA
AAAAGGGAATAAGGGCGACACGGAAATGTTGAATACTCATACTCTTCCTTTTTCAATATTATTGAAGCAT
TTATCAGGGTTATTGTCTCATGAGCGGATACATATTTGAATGTATTTAGAAAAATAAACAAATAGGGGTT
CCGCGCACATTTCCCCGAAAAGTGCCACCTGACGTCTAAGAAACCATTATTATCATGACATTAACCTATA
AAAATAGGCGTATCACGAGGCCCTTTCGTCTCGCGCGTTTCGGTGATGACGGTGAAAACCTCTGACACAT
GCAGCTCCCGGAGACGGTCACAGCTTGTCTGTAAGCGGATGCCGGGAGCAGACAAGCCCGTCAGGGCGCG
TCAGCGGGTGTTGGCGGGTGTCGGGGCTGGCTTAACTATGCGGCATCAGAGCAGATTGTACTGAGAGTGC
ACCAATTTGTTAACCCTAGAAAGATAGTCTGCGTAAAATTGACGCATGCATTCTTGAAATATTGCTCTCT
CTTTCTAAATAGCGCGAATCCGTCGCTGTGCATTTAGGACATCTCAGTCGCCGCTTGGAGCTCCCGTGAG
GCGTGCTTGTCAATGCGGTAAGTGTCACTGATTTTGAACTATAACGACCGCGTGAGTCAAAATGACGCAT
GATTATCTTTTACGTGACTTTTAAGATTTAACTCATACGATAATTATATTGTTATTTCATGTTCTACTTA
CGTGATAACTTATTATATATATATTTTCTTGTTATAGATATCATGTACAAAAAAGCAGGCTTTAAAGGAA
CCAATTCAGTCGACTGGACCCGGTAC
Features (pLannotate 1.2.2; 17 found; start..end, strand, type, name):
     17..257     +  promoter       U6 promoter: RNA polymerase III promoter for human U6 snRNA
    294..369     +  misc_RNA       gRNA scaffold: guide RNA scaffold for the Streptococcus pyogenes CRISPR/Cas9 system
    415..794     +  enhancer       CMV enhancer: human cytomegalovirus immediate early enhancer
    796..1071    +  promoter       chicken β-actin promoter: No description available
   1072..2088    +  intron         chimeric intron: chimera between introns from chicken β-actin and rabbit β-globin
   2154..2172    +  promoter       T7 promoter: promoter for bacteriophage T7 RNA polymerase
   2243..5536    +  CDS            Cas9 (fragment): Cas9 (Csn1) endonuclease from the Streptococcus pyogenes Type II CRISPR/Cas system generates RNA-guided double strand breaks in DNA
   6419..8450    +  CDS            gag-pol (fragment): Moloney murine leukemia virus Gag-Pol polyprotein; gag-pol; contains a read-through stop codon
   8579..9175    +  CDS            PuroR (fragment): puromycin N-acetyltransferase; pac from Streptomyces; confers resistance to puromycin
   9182..10177   +  CDS            ΔTK: truncated herpes simplex virus thymidine kinase (Salomon et al., 1995) confers sensitivity to nucleoside analogs such as acyclovir or ganciclovir
  10205..10316   +  polyA_signal   bGH poly(A) signal: bovine growth hormone polyadenylation signal
  10741..11329   -  rep_origin     ori: high-copy-number ColE1/pMB1/pBR322/pUC origin of replication
  11500..12360   -  CDS            AmpR: β-lactamase; bla; confers resistance to ampicillin, carbenicillin, and related antibiotics
  12361..12465   -  promoter       AmpR promoter: bla
  12560..12595   +  CDS            rop (fragment): Rop protein, which maintains plasmids at low copy number; rop
  12697..12744   +  misc_feature   bom (fragment): basis of mobility region from pBR322
  13064..13081   +  protein_bind   attB1 (fragment): mutant version of attB; recombination site for the Gateway® BP reaction BP Clonase™
