[The description below was written by a language model from this plasmid's Addgene catalogue record and pLannotate feature annotations shown in this document.]
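Description:
PB-PE iSM is a 13.1 kb piggyBac transposon plasmid for mammalian expression of a prime editor built on iSpyMac (iSM), an engineered Cas9 variant, together with a site for a pegRNA. It is propagated in bacteria through a high-copy ColE1/pUC-type origin and selected with ampicillin (AmpR under its own bla promoter). Small remnants of rop, bom and an attB1 site are also annotated in the backbone. The piggyBac terminal repeats themselves were not picked up in the automated feature table, although the record states that the cassette can be integrated into the genome with the hyPBase transposase.

The payload has two transcription units. A human U6 Pol III promoter sits upstream of an S. pyogenes-type guide RNA scaffold and provides the insertion site for a pegRNA. Downstream, a CAG-type promoter (CMV enhancer, chicken β-actin promoter and chimeric intron) drives a single open reading frame. This encodes the iSM H840A nickase fused to the PE2 Moloney murine leukemia virus reverse transcriptase, annotated as Cas9 and gag-pol fragments, with bipartite SV40 nuclear localisation signals at both ends. A P2A peptide then links it to a puromycin N-acetyltransferase–truncated HSV thymidine kinase fusion, and the unit ends in a bGH polyadenylation signal. The PAC-ΔTK marker allows positive selection with puromycin and confers sensitivity to nucleoside analogues such as ganciclovir.

The depositor describes the plasmid as the comparison vector for the PB-PE iSM_PPL2 variant. It can be used for stable integration or for transient expression. If the pegRNA is supplied on a separate plasmid, the depositor recommends removing the U6 element.
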