Addgene plasmid #235995: PB-PE iSM
Purpose: Expresses iSM (iSpyMac) prime editor and pegRNA in mammalian cells
Depositing lab: Tobias Cantz. Depositing organization: Medizinische Hochschule Hannover. Publication: PAM-interacting domain turn-helix 51 motifs can improve Cas9-SpRY activity. Eggenschwiler R, Hoffmann T, Dmytrenko O, Opitz M, Ackel-Zakour M, Wang P, McCallan SA, Fraguas-Eggenschwiler M, Niemann H, Patronov A, Beisel CL, Cantz T. Nucleic Acids Res. 2025 Aug 11;53(15):gkaf782. doi: 10.1093/nar/gkaf782. PubMed 40808297.
Backbone
  Vector backbone: PB-PE
  Backbone manufacturer: Dr. Reto Eggenschwiler
  Vector type: Mammalian Expression, CRISPR, Synthetic Biology ; piggyBac transposon
Growth in bacteria
  Bacterial resistance: Ampicillin, 100 μg/mL
  Growth temperature: 30°C
  Growth strain: NEB Stable
  Copy number: Unknown
Gene/Insert
  Gene/Insert name: iSM_H840A-PE2-MMLV-RT(dBB)-P2A-PAC_dTK(dBB) (alt name: iSpyMac prime editor)
  Species: Synthetic
  Tag / fusion protein: bpSV40 NLS (N terminal on insert); bpSV40 NLS (C terminal on insert)
Resource information
  A portion of this plasmid was derived from a plasmid made by: iSM coding sequence was amplified from 'iSpyMac', Addgene #155014
Terms and licenses: Academic/Nonprofit Terms; Industry Terms: Not Available to Industry
Depositor comments: Comparison vector for 'PB-PE iSM_PPL2'. Can be integrated into genome using hyPBase. Contains both, prime editor and U6 promoter driven site for insertion of pegRNA. Can be employed for transient expression experiments, but in case pegRNA is added on a separate plasmid, removal of U6 in PB-PE vector is recommended.
How to cite: PB-PE iSM was a gift from Tobias Cantz (Addgene plasmid # 235995 ; http://n2t.net/addgene:235995 ; RRID:Addgene_235995)
